>Addgene plasmid #123078 | pDONR223 LC3C WT | addgene full sequence | sequence record 244475 | Addgene NGS Result
CCCCTATAGTGAGTCGTATTACATGGTCATAGCTGTTTCCTGGCAGCTCTGGCCCGTGTCTCAAAATCTC
TGATGTTACATTGCACAAGATAAAAATATATCATCATGCCTCCTCTAGACCAGCCAGGACAGAAATGCCT
CGACTTCGCTGCTACCCAAGGTTGCCGGGTGACGCACACCGTGGAAACGGATGAAGGCACGAACCCAGTG
GACATAAGCCTGTTCGGTTCGTAAGCTGTAATGCAAGTAGCGTATGCGCTCACGCAACTGGTCCAGAACC
TTGACCGAACGCAGCGGTGGTAACGGCGCAGTGGCGGTTTTCATGGCTTGTTATGACTGTTTTTTTGGGG
TACAGTCTATGCCTCGGGCATCCAAGCAGCAAGCGCGTTACGCCGTGGGTCGATGTTTGATGTTATGGAG
CAGCAACGATGTTACGCAGCAGGGCAGTCGCCCTAAAACAAAGTTAAACATTATGAGGGAAGCGGTGATC
GCCGAAGTATCGACTCAACTATCAGAGGTAGTTGGCGTCATCGAGCGCCATCTCGAACCGACGTTGCTGG
CCGTACATTTGTACGGCTCCGCAGTGGATGGCGGCCTGAAGCCACACAGTGATATTGATTTGCTGGTTAC
GGTGACCGTAAGGCTTGATGAAACAACGCGGCGAGCTTTGATCAACGACCTTTTGGAAACTTCGGCTTCC
CCTGGAGAGAGCGAGATTCTCCGCGCTGTAGAAGTCACCATTGTTGTGCACGACGACATCATTCCGTGGC
GTTATCCAGCTAAGCGCGAACTGCAATTTGGAGAATGGCAGCGCAATGACATTCTTGCAGGTATCTTCGA
GCCAGCCACGATCGACATTGATCTGGCTATCTTGCTGACAAAAGCAAGAGAACATAGCGTTGCCTTGGTA
GGTCCAGCGGCGGAGGAACTCTTTGATCCGGTTCCTGAACAGGATCTATTTGAGGCGCTAAATGAAACCT
TAACGCTATGGAACTCGCCGCCCGACTGGGCTGGCGATGAGCGAAATGTAGTGCTTACGTTGTCCCGCAT
TTGGTACAGCGCAGTAACCGGCAAAATCGCGCCGAAGGATGTCGCTGCCGACTGGGCAATGGAGCGCCTG
CCGGCCCAGTATCAGCCCGTCATACTTGAAGCTAGACAGGCTTATCTTGGACAAGAAGAAGATCGCTTGG
CCTCGCGCGCAGATCAGTTGGAAGAATTTGTCCACTACGTGAAAGGCGAGATCACCAAGGTAGTCGGCAA
ATAACCCTCGAGCCACCCATGACCAAAATCCCTTAACGTGAGTTACGCGTCGTTCCACTGAGCGTCAGAC
CCCGTAGAAAAGATCAAAGGATCTTCTTGAGATCCTTTTTTTCTGCGCGTAATCTGCTGCTTGCAAACAA
AAAAACCACCGCTACCAGCGGTGGTTTGTTTGCCGGATCAAGAGCTACCAACTCTTTTTCCGAAGGTAAC
TGGCTTCAGCAGAGCGCAGATACCAAATACTGTTCTTCTAGTGTAGCCGTAGTTAGGCCACCACTTCAAG
AACTCTGTAGCACCGCCTACATACCTCGCTCTGCTAATCCTGTTACCAGTGGCTGCTGCCAGTGGCGATA
AGTCGTGTCTTACCGGGTTGGACTCAAGACGATAGTTACCGGATAAGGCGCAGCGGTCGGGCTGAACGGG
GGGTTCGTGCACACAGCCCAGCTTGGAGCGAACGACCTACACCGAACTGAGATACCTACAGCGTGAGCTA
TGAGAAAGCGCCACGCTTCCCGAAGGGAGAAAGGCGGACAGGTATCCGGTAAGCGGCAGGGTCGGAACAG
GAGAGCGCACGAGGGAGCTTCCAGGGGGAAACGCCTGGTATCTTTATAGTCCTGTCGGGTTTCGCCACCT
CTGACTTGAGCGTCGATTTTTGTGATGCTCGTCAGGGGGGCGGAGCCTATGGAAAAACGCCAGCAACGCG
GCCTTTTTACGGTTCCTGGCCTTTTGCTGGCCTTTTGCTCACATGTTCTTTCCTGCGTTATCCCCTGATT
CTGTGGATAACCGTATTACCGCCTTTGAGTGAGCTGATACCGCTCGCCGCAGCCGAACGACCGAGCGCAG
CGAGTCAGTGAGCGAGGAAGCGGAAGAGCGCCCAATACGCAAACCGCCTCTCCCCGCGCGTTGGCCGATT
CATTAATGCAGCTGGCACGACAGGTTTCCCGACTGGAAAGCGGGCAGTGAGCGCAACGCAATTAATACGC
GTACCGCTAGCCAGGAAGAGTTTGTAGAAACGCAAAAAGGCCATCCGTCAGGATGGCCTTCTGCTTAGTT
TGATGCCTGGCAGTTTATGGCGGGCGTCCTGCCCGCCACCCTCCGGGCCGTTGCTTCACAACGTTCAAAT
CCGCTCCCGGCGGATTTGTCCTACTCAGGAGAGCGTTCACCGACAAACAACAGATAAAACGAAAGGCCCA
GTCTTCCGACTGAGCCTTTCGTTTTATTTGATGCCTGGCAGTTCCCTACTCTCGCGTTAACGCTAGCATG
GATGTTTTCCCAGTCACGACGTTGTAAAACGACGGCCAGTCTTAAGCTCGGGCCCCAAATAATGATTTTA
TTTTGACTGATAGTGACCTGTTCGTTGCAACAAATTGATGAGCAATGCTTTTTTATAATGCCAACTTTGT
ACAAAAAAGCAGGCTTAATGCCGCCTCCACAGAAAATCCCAAGCGTCAGACCCTTCAAGCAGAGGAAAAG
CTTGGCAATCAGACAAGAGGAAGTTGCTGGAATCCGGGCAAAGTTCCCCAACAAAATCCCGGTGGTAGTG
GAGCGCTACCCCAGGGAGACGTTCCTGCCCCCGCTGGACAAAACCAAGTTCCTGGTCCCGCAGGAGCTGA
CCATGACCCAGTTCCTCAGCATCATCCGGAGCCGCATGGTCCTGAGAGCCACGGAAGCCTTTTACTTGCT
GGTGAACAACAAGAGCCTGGTCAGCATGAGCGCAACCATGGCAGAGATCTACAGAGACTACAAGGATGAG
GATGGCTTCGTGTACATGACCTACGCCTCCCAGGAGACATTTGGCTGCCTGGAGTCAGCAGCCCCCAGGG
ATGGGAGCAGCCTTGAGGACAGACCCTGCAATCCTCTCTAATACCCAGCTTTCTTGTACAAAGTTGGCAT
TATAAGAAAGCATTGCTTATCAATTTGTTGCAACGAACAGGTCACTATCAGTCAAAATAAAATCATTATT
TGCCATCCAGCTGATAT
Features (pLannotate 1.2.2; 12 found; start..end, strand, type, name):
      3..21      -  promoter       T7 promoter: promoter for bacteriophage T7 RNA polymerase
    211..234     +  promoter       Pc promoter (fragment): intI1 (promoter lies within the coding sequence); class 1 integron promoter
    410..466     +  CDS            GmR (fragment): gentamycin acetyltransferase; aacC1; confers resistance to gentamycin
    473..1264    +  CDS            SmR: aminoglycoside adenylyltransferase (Murphy, 1985); aadA; confers resistance to spectinomycin and streptomycin
   1357..1945    +  rep_origin     ori: high-copy-number ColE1/pMB1/pBR322/pUC origin of replication
   2128..2220    +  CDS            lacI (fragment): lac repressor; lacI; The lac repressor binds to the lac operator to inhibit transcription in E. coli. This inhibition can be relieved by adding lactose or isopropyl-β-D-thiogalactopyranoside (IPTG).
   2275..2302    -  terminator     rrnB T2 terminator: transcription terminator T2 from the E. coli rrnB gene
   2434..2477    +  terminator     rrnB T1 terminator: Escherichia coli rrnB; transcription terminator T1 from the E. coli rrnB gene
   2524..2560    -  CDS            lacZα (fragment): LacZα fragment of β-galactosidase; lacZ fragment
   2576..2675    +  protein_bind   attL1: mutant version of attL; recombination site for the Gateway® LR reaction LR Clonase™
   2678..3118    +  CDS            MAP1LC3C: MLP3C_HUMAN - Experimental evidence at protein level: Swiss-Prot protein existence level 1. Ubiquitin-like modifier that plays a crucial role in antibacterial autophagy (xenophagy) through the selective binding of CALCOCO2. Recruits all ATG8 family members to infecting bacteria such as S.Typhimurium (PubMed:23022382). May also play a role in aggrephagy, the macroautophagic degradation of ubiquitinated and aggregated proteins (PubMed:28404643). From Homo sapiens (Human).
   3123..3222    -  protein_bind   attL2: mutant version of attL; recombination site for the Gateway® LR reaction LR Clonase™
