[The description below was written by a language model from this plasmid's Addgene catalogue record and pLannotate feature annotations shown in this document.]
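Description:
pDONR223 LC3C WT is a Gateway entry clone built on the pDONR223 backbone and carrying the wild-type coding sequence of human MAP1LC3C (LC3C, also called ATG8J), a ubiquitin-like ATG8-family modifier involved in autophagy. It is a small bacterial plasmid of about 3.2 kb in the sequenced record. It replicates in E. coli from a high-copy ColE1/pUC-type origin and is selected with spectinomycin through the aadA (SmR) aminoglycoside adenylyltransferase gene. The short integron Pc promoter and gentamicin-resistance fragments annotated just upstream of this marker appear to be remnants of the cassette it was derived from. Short lacI and lacZα fragments elsewhere in the backbone are likewise non-functional remnants.

The LC3C open reading frame sits directly between attL1 and attL2, the recombination sites used in the Gateway LR reaction. This lets the insert be transferred in a defined orientation into any attR-containing destination vector, for example mammalian expression, viral or tagging vectors. The entry clone has no eukaryotic promoter, and the feature table annotates no epitope tag or reporter, so expression and any fusion partners depend on the chosen destination vector. The record does not say whether the insert retains a stop codon. rrnB T1 and T2 terminators lie upstream of the attL1 side and insulate the cassette from read-through transcription. A T7 promoter flanks the attL2 side, and M13 forward and reverse primer sites are listed for sequence verification of the insert.

The plasmid was deposited with a study of human ATG4 protease isoform redundancy and LC3/GABARAP processing. In that context it serves as the wild-type source clone for generating LC3C expression constructs.
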