Addgene plasmid #123078: pDONR223 LC3C WT
Purpose: Gateway entry clone encoding human MAP1LC3C wild-type
Depositing lab: Robin Ketteler. Depositing organization: University College London. Publication: Redundancy of human ATG4 protease isoforms in autophagy and LC3/GABARAP processing revealed in cells. Agrotis A, Pengo N, Burden JJ, Ketteler R. Autophagy. 2019 Jan 21. doi: 10.1080/15548627.2019.1569925. PubMed 30661429.
Backbone
  Vector backbone: pDONR223
  Backbone size w/o insert (bp): 2793
  Vector type: Gateway Entry Vector / Entry clone
Growth in bacteria
  Bacterial resistance: Spectinomycin, 50 μg/mL
  Growth temperature: 37°C
  Growth strain: DH5alpha
  Copy number: High Copy
Gene/Insert
  Gene/Insert name: Microtubule-associated proteins 1A/1B light chain 3C
  Species: H. sapiens (human)
  GenBank ID: NM_001004343.2
  Entrez Gene: MAP1LC3C (a.k.a. ATG8J, LC3C)
  Cloning method: Gateway Cloning
  Sequencing primers: 5′ M13 F; 3′ M13 R
Terms and licenses: Academic/Nonprofit Terms; Industry Terms: Not Available to Industry
How to cite: pDONR223 LC3C WT was a gift from Robin Ketteler (Addgene plasmid # 123078 ; http://n2t.net/addgene:123078 ; RRID:Addgene_123078)
